Addgene plasmid #1889: Cdc2-DN-HA
Depositing lab: Sander van den Heuvel. Depositing organization: Massachusetts General Hospital. Publication: Distinct roles for cyclin-dependent kinases in cell cycle control. van den Heuvel S, Harlow E. Science 1993 Dec 24;262(5142):2050-4. 10.1126/science.8266103 PubMed 8266103.
Backbone
  Vector backbone: pCMV-neo-Bam
  Backbone size w/o insert (bp): 6550
  Vector type: Mammalian Expression
  Selectable markers: Neomycin (select with G418)
Growth in bacteria
  Bacterial resistance: Ampicillin, 100 μg/mL
  Growth temperature: 37°C
  Growth strain: DH5alpha
  Copy number: High Copy
Gene/Insert
  Gene/Insert name: Cdc2 (alt name: cell division cycle 2)
  Species: H. sapiens (human)
  Insert size (bp): 945
  Mutation: D146N, dominant negative
  Entrez Gene: CDK1 (a.k.a. CDC2, CDC28A, P34CDC2)
  Tag / fusion protein: HA (C terminal on insert)
  Cloning method: Restriction Enzyme; 5′ cloning site BamHI (not destroyed); 3′ cloning site BamHI (not destroyed)
  Sequencing primers: 5′ Bglob-intron-F; 3′ Bglob-pA-R
Terms and licenses: Academic/Nonprofit Terms; Industry Terms: Not Available to Industry
Depositor comments: See scanned map.
How to cite: Cdc2-DN-HA was a gift from Sander van den Heuvel (Addgene plasmid # 1889 ; http://n2t.net/addgene:1889 ; RRID:Addgene_1889)
