[The description below was written by a language model from this plasmid's Addgene catalogue record.]
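Description:
Cdc2-DN-HA is a mammalian expression plasmid built on the pCMV-neo-Bam backbone (about 6.55 kb without insert) that carries a dominant-negative form of human Cdc2, the cyclin-dependent kinase now known as CDK1. It is propagated in E. coli as a high-copy plasmid under ampicillin selection. A neomycin resistance marker allows selection of transfected mammalian cells with G418, so the construct can be used for stable as well as transient expression.

The insert is roughly 945 bp, cloned into the backbone's BamHI site, with BamHI sites preserved at both ends. It encodes Cdc2 with a D146N substitution and an HA epitope tag fused to the C terminus. The record describes the mutation as dominant negative; such kinase mutants are generally understood to lack catalytic activity while still associating with partners such as cyclins, thereby interfering with the endogenous kinase. The HA tag allows the exogenous protein to be detected or immunoprecipitated separately from endogenous CDK1. The promoter is not listed explicitly, although the backbone name implies CMV-driven expression. The recommended sequencing primers anneal to a beta-globin intron and a beta-globin polyadenylation region, suggesting these elements flank the cloning site. No feature table is provided, so the arrangement of these parts cannot be confirmed from the record.

The associated publication concerns the distinct roles of cyclin-dependent kinases in cell cycle control. This fits use of the plasmid to inhibit Cdc2/CDK1 function in cultured mammalian cells and to examine the resulting effects on cell cycle progression.
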