>Addgene plasmid #1889 | Cdc2-DN-HA | addgene partial sequence | sequence record 70574 | Bglob-pA-R 5'-ttttggcagagggaaaaaga-3'
ATTGGCCACACCAGCCACCACCTTCTGATAGGCAGCCTGCACCTGAGGAGTGAATTCCTCGACGGATCCA
CTATGGAAACTTTTTGTCAGAAAGCTAAGCATAATCTGGCACATCATACATCTTCTTAATCTGATTGTCC
AAATCATTAAAATATGGATGATTCAGTGCCATTTTGCCAGAAATTCGTTTGGCTGGATCATAGATTAACA
TTTTCGAGAGCAAATCCAAGCCATTTTCATCCAAGTTTTTGACATGGGATGCTAGGCTTCCTGGTTTCCA
TTTGGGAAATGTATTCTTATAGTCCTGTAAAGATTCCACTTCTGGCCACACTTCATTATTGGGAGTGCCC
AAAGCTCTGAAAATCCTGAAGAGTTGATCAATTTCTGAATCCCCATGGAAAAGTGGTTTCTTAGTTGCTA
GTTCAGCAAATATGGTGCCTATACTCCAAATGTCAACTGGAGTTGAGTAACGAGCTGACCCCAGCAATAC
TTCTGGAGATCTGTACCAGAGTGTTACTACCTCATGTGTATATACTCTGATAGGTATTCCAAAAGCTCTG
GCAAGGCCAAAATTAGCCAGTTTAATTGTTCCTTTGTCATCAATCAAGAGATTTTGAGGTTTTAAGTCTC
TGTGAAGAACTCTTCTAGAGTGACAAAACACAATCCCCTGTAGGATTTGGTATAAATAACTCTTAACAAG
TGAAGAATCCATGTACTGACCAGGAGGGATAGAATCCAAGTATTTCTTCAGATCCATGGAAAGAAACTCA
AAGATGAGATATAACCTGGAATCCTGCATAAGCACATCCTGAAGACTGACTATATTTGGATGACGAAGTT
CCTTTAATAGAGAAATTTCCCGAATTGCAGTACTAGGAACCCCTTCCTCTTCACTTTCTAGTCTGATTTT
TTTCATGGCTACCACTTGACCTGTAGTTTTGTGTCTACCCTTATACACAACTCCATAGGTACCTTCTCCA
ATTTTCTCTATTTTGGTATAAT
