LOCUS       Exported 7451 bp ds-DNA circular SYN 12-MAY-2021
DEFINITION  synthetic circular DNA
ACCESSION   .
VERSION     .
KEYWORDS    Cdc2-DN-HA
SOURCE      synthetic DNA construct
  ORGANISM  synthetic DNA construct
REFERENCE   1 (bases 1 to 7451)
  AUTHORS   van den Heuvel S, Harlow E
  TITLE     Distinct roles for cyclin-dependent kinases in cell cycle control.
  JOURNAL   Science 1993 Dec 24;262(5142):2050-4.
  PUBMED    8266103
REFERENCE   2 (bases 1 to 7451)
  AUTHORS   .
  TITLE     Direct Submission
  JOURNAL   Exported May 12, 2021 from SnapGene Server 1.1.58
            http://www.snapgene.com
FEATURES             Location/Qualifiers
     source          1..7451
                     /organism="synthetic DNA construct"
                     /mol_type="other DNA"
     enhancer        1..380
                     /label=CMV enhancer
                     /note="human cytomegalovirus immediate early enhancer"
     promoter        381..584
                     /label=CMV promoter
                     /note="human cytomegalovirus (CMV) immediate early
                     promoter"
     primer_bind     535..555
                     /label=CMV-F
                     /note="Human CMV immediate early promoter, forward primer"
     primer_bind     581..605
                     /label=LNCX
                     /note="Human CMV promoter, forward primer"
     intron          696..1268
                     /label=-beta-globin intron
                     /note="intron from rabbit beta-globin gene"
     primer_bind     complement(2373..2392)
                     /label=Bglob-pA-R
                     /note="Rabbit beta-globin polyA region, reverse primer"
     polyA_signal    2438..2493
                     /label=-beta-globin poly(A) signal
                     /note="rabbit beta-globin polyadenylation signal (Gil and
                     Proudfoot, 1987)"
     primer_bind     complement(2492..2511)
                     /label=rbglobpA-R
                     /note="Rabbit beta-globin polyA, reverse primer. Also
                     called rb-glob-pA-term-R"
     primer_bind     complement(2851..2867)
                     /label=M13 rev
                     /note="common sequencing primer, one of multiple similar
                     variants"
     primer_bind     complement(2851..2867)
                     /label=M13 Reverse
                     /note="In lacZ gene. Also called M13-rev"
     primer_bind     complement(2864..2886)
                     /label=M13/pUC Reverse
                     /note="In lacZ gene"
     protein_bind    2875..2891
                     /label=lac operator
                     /bound_moiety="lac repressor encoded by lacI"
                     /note="The lac repressor binds to the lac operator to
                     inhibit transcription in E. coli. This inhibition can be
                     relieved by adding lactose or
                     isopropyl-beta-D-thiogalactopyranoside (IPTG)."
     promoter        complement(2899..2929)
                     /label=lac promoter
                     /note="promoter for the E. coli lac operon"
     protein_bind    2944..2965
                     /label=CAP binding site
                     /bound_moiety="E. coli catabolite activator protein"
                     /note="CAP binding activates transcription in the presence
                     of cAMP."
     primer_bind     complement(3082..3099)
                     /label=L4440
                     /note="L4440 vector, forward primer"
     rep_origin      complement(3253..3841)
                     /direction=LEFT
                     /label=ori
                     /note="high-copy-number ColE1/pMB1/pBR322/pUC origin of
                     replication"
     primer_bind     complement(3333..3352)
                     /label=pBR322ori-F
                     /note="pBR322 origin, forward primer"
     CDS             complement(4012..4872)
                     /codon_start=1
                     /gene="bla"
                     /product="beta-lactamase"
                     /label=AmpR
                     /note="confers resistance to ampicillin, carbenicillin, and
                     related antibiotics"
                     /translation="MSIQHFRVALIPFFAAFCLPVFAHPETLVKVKDAEDQLGARVGYI
                     ELDLNSGKILESFRPEERFPMMSTFKVLLCGAVLSRIDAGQEQLGRRIHYSQNDLVEYS
                     PVTEKHLTDGMTVRELCSAAITMSDNTAANLLLTTIGGPKELTAFLHNMGDHVTRLDRW
                     EPELNEAIPNDERDTTMPVAMATTLRKLLTGELLTLASRQQLIDWMEADKVAGPLLRSA
                     LPAGWFIADKSGAGERGSRGIIAALGPDGKPSRIVVIYTTGSQATMDERNRQIAEIGAS
                     LIKHW"
     primer_bind     4635..4654
                     /label=Amp-R
                     /note="Ampicillin resistance gene, reverse primer"
     promoter        complement(4873..4977)
                     /gene="bla"
                     /label=AmpR promoter
     primer_bind     5045..5063
                     /label=pBRforEco
                     /note="pBR322 vectors, upsteam of EcoRI site, forward
                     primer"
     primer_bind     complement(5101..5123)
                     /label=pGEX 3'
                     /note="pGEX vectors, reverse primer"
     primer_bind     5223..5242
                     /label=pRS-marker
                     /note="pRS vectors, use to sequence yeast selectable
                     marker"
     primer_bind     5436..5458
                     /label=M13/pUC Forward
                     /note="In lacZ gene"
     primer_bind     5450..5467
                     /label=M13 Forward
                     /note="In lacZ gene. Also called M13-F20 or M13 (-21)
                     Forward"
     primer_bind     5451..5467
                     /label=M13 fwd
                     /note="common sequencing primer, one of multiple similar
                     variants"
     promoter        5878..6023
                     /label=HSV TK promoter
                     /note="herpes simplex virus thymidine kinase promoter"
     CDS             6080..6874
                     /codon_start=1
                     /gene="aph(3')-II (or nptII)"
                     /product="aminoglycoside phosphotransferase from Tn5"
                     /label=NeoR/KanR
                     /note="confers resistance to neomycin, kanamycin, and G418
                     (Geneticin(R))"
                     /translation="MIEQDGLHAGSPAAWVERLFGYDWAQQTIGCSDAAVFRLSAQGRP
                     VLFVKTDLSGALNELQDEAARLSWLATTGVPCAAVLDVVTEAGRDWLLLGEVPGQDLLS
                     SHLAPAEKVSIMADAMRRLHTLDPATCPFDHQAKHRIERARTRMEAGLVDQDDLDEEHQ
                     GLAPAELFARLKARMPDGEDLVVTHGDACLPNIMVENGRFSGFIDCGRLGVADRYQDIA
                     LATRDIAEELGGEWADRFLVLYGIAAPDSQRIAFYRLLDEFF"
     primer_bind     complement(6134..6153)
                     /label=Neo-R
                     /note="Neomycin resistance gene, reverse primer"
     primer_bind     6744..6763
                     /label=Neo-F
                     /note="Neomycin resistance gene, forward primer"
     primer_bind     complement(7068..7087)
                     /label=TK-pA-R
                     /note="Thymidine kinase polyA, reverse primer"
     polyA_signal    7112..7159
                     /label=HSV TK poly(A) signal
                     /note="herpes simplex virus thymidine kinase
                     polyadenylation signal (Cole and Stacy, 1985)"
ORIGIN
        1 gacattgatt attgactagt tattaatagt aatcaattac ggggtcatta gttcatagcc
       61 catatatgga gttccgcgtt acataactta cggtaaatgg cccgcctggc tgaccgccca
      121 acgacccccg cccattgacg tcaataatga cgtatgttcc catagtaacg ccaataggga
      181 ctttccattg acgtcaatgg gtggagtatt tacggtaaac tgcccacttg gcagtacatc
      241 aagtgtatca tatgccaagt acgcccccta ttgacgtcaa tgacggtaaa tggcccgcct
      301 ggcattatgc ccagtacatg accttatggg actttcctac ttggcagtac atctacgtat
      361 tagtcatcgc tattaccatg gtgatgcggt tttggcagta catcaatggg cgtggatagc
      421 ggtttgactc acggggattt ccaagtctcc accccattga cgtcaatggg agtttgtttt
      481 ggcaccaaaa tcaacgggac tttccaaaat gtcgtaacaa ctccgcccca ttgacgcaaa
      541 tgggcggtag gcgtgtacgg tgggaggtct atataagcag agctcgttta gtgaaccgtc
      601 agatcgcctg gagacgccat ccacgctgtt ttgacctcca tagaagacac cgggaccgat
      661 ccagcctccg gtcgaccgat cctgagaact tcagggtgag tttggggacc cttgattgtt
      721 ctttcttttt cgctattgta aaattcatgt tatatggagg gggcaaagtt ttcagggtgt
      781 tgtttagaat gggaagatgt cccttgtatc accatggacc ctcatgataa ttttgtttct
      841 ttcactttct actctgttga caaccattgt ctcctcttat tttcttttca ttttctgtaa
      901 ctttttcgtt aaactttagc ttgcatttgt aacgaatttt taaattcact tttgtttatt
      961 tgtcagattg taagtacttt ctctaatcac ttttttttca aggcaatcag ggtatattat
     1021 attgtacttc agcacagttt tagagaacaa ttgttataat taaatgataa ggtagaatat
     1081 ttctgcatat aaattctggc tggcgtggaa atattcttat tggtagaaac aactacaccc
     1141 tggtcatcat cctgcctttc tctttatggt tacaatgata tacactgttt gagatgagga
     1201 taaaatactc tgagtccaaa ccgggcccct ctgctaacca tgttcatgcc ttcttctctt
     1261 tcctacagct cctgggcaac gtgctggttg ttgtgctgtc tcatcatttt ggcaaagaat
     1321 tcctcgacgg atccactatg gaagattata ccaaaataga gaaaattgga gaaggtacct
     1381 atggagttgt gtataagggt agacacaaaa ctacaggtca agtggtagcc atgaaaaaaa
     1441 tcagactaga aagtgaagag gaaggggttc ctagtactgc aattcgggaa atttctctat
     1501 taaaggaact tcgtcatcca aatatagtca gtcttcagga tgtgcttatg caggattcca
     1561 ggttatatct catctttgag tttctttcca tggatctgaa gaaatacttg gattctatcc
     1621 ctcctggtca gtacatggat tcttcacttg ttaagagtta tttataccaa atcctacagg
     1681 ggattgtgtt ttgtcactct agaagagttc ttcacagaga cttaaaacct caaaatctct
     1741 tgattgatga caaaggaaca attaaactgg ctaattttgg ccttgccaga gcttttggaa
     1801 tacctatcag agtatataca catgaggtag taacactctg gtacagatct ccagaagtat
     1861 tgctggggtc agctcgttac tcaactccag ttgacatttg gagtataggc accatatttg
     1921 ctgaactagc aactaagaaa ccacttttcc atggggattc agaaattgat caactcttca
     1981 ggattttcag agctttgggc actcccaata atgaagtgtg gccagaagtg gaatctttac
     2041 aggactataa gaatacattt cccaaatgga aaccaggaag cctagcatcc catgtcaaaa
     2101 acttggatga aaatggcttg gatttgctct cgaaaatgtt aatctatgat ccagccaaac
     2161 gaatttctgg caaaatggca ctgaatcatc catattttaa tgatttggac aatcagatta
     2221 agaagatgta tgatgtgcca gattatgctt agctttctga caaaaagttt ccatagtgga
     2281 tccgtcgagg aattcactcc tcaggtgcag gctgcctatc agaaggtggt ggctggtgtg
     2341 gccaatgccc tggctcacaa ataccactga gatctttttc cctctgccaa aaattatggg
     2401 gacatcatga agccccttga gcatctgact tctggctaat aaaggaaatt tattttcatt
     2461 gcaatagtgt gttggaattt tttgtgtctc tcactcggaa ggacatatgg gagggcaaat
     2521 catttaaaac atcagaatga gtatttggtt tagagtttgg caacatatgc ccatatgctg
     2581 gctgccatga acaaaggttg gctataaaga ggtcatcagt atatgaaaca gccccctgct
     2641 gtccattcct tattccatag aaaagccttg acttgaggtt agattttttt tatattttgt
     2701 tttgtgttat ttttttcttt aacatcccta aaattttcct tacatgtttt actagccaga
     2761 tttttcctcc tctcctgact actcccagtc atagctgtcc ctcttctctt atggagatcc
     2821 ctcgacggat cggccgcaat tcgtaatcat gtcatagctg tttcctgtgt gaaattgtta
     2881 tccgctcaca attccacaca acatacgagc cggaagcata aagtgtaaag cctggggtgc
     2941 ctaatgagtg agctaactca cattaattgc gttgcgctca ctgcccgctt tccagtcggg
     3001 aaacctgtcg tgccagctgc attaatgaat cggccaacgc gcggggagag gcggtttgcg
     3061 tattgggcgc tcttccgctt cctcgctcac tgactcgctg cgctcggtcg ttcggctgcg
     3121 gcgagcggta tcagctcact caaaggcggt aatacggtta tccacagaat caggggataa
     3181 cgcaggaaag aacatgtgag caaaaggcca gcaaaaggcc aggaaccgta aaaaggccgc
     3241 gttgctggcg tttttccata ggctccgccc ccctgacgag catcacaaaa atcgacgctc
     3301 aagtcagagg tggcgaaacc cgacaggact ataaagatac caggcgtttc cccctggaag
     3361 ctccctcgtg cgctctcctg ttccgaccct gccgcttacc ggatacctgt ccgcctttct
     3421 cccttcggga agcgtggcgc tttctcatag ctcacgctgt aggtatctca gttcggtgta
     3481 ggtcgttcgc tccaagctgg gctgtgtgca cgaacccccc gttcagcccg accgctgcgc
     3541 cttatccggt aactatcgtc ttgagtccaa cccggtaaga cacgacttat cgccactggc
     3601 agcagccact ggtaacagga ttagcagagc gaggtatgta ggcggtgcta cagagttctt
     3661 gaagtggtgg cctaactacg gctacactag aagaacagta tttggtatct gcgctctgct
     3721 gaagccagtt accttcggaa aaagagttgg tagctcttga tccggcaaac aaaccaccgc
     3781 tggtagcggt ggtttttttg tttgcaagca gcagattacg cgcagaaaaa aaggatctca
     3841 agaagatcct ttgatctttt ctacggggtc tgacgctcag tggaacgaaa actcacgtta
     3901 agggattttg gtcatgagat tatcaaaaag gatcttcacc tagatccttt taaattaaaa
     3961 atgaagtttt aaatcaatct aaagtatata tgagtaaact tggtctgaca gttaccaatg
     4021 cttaatcagt gaggcaccta tctcagcgat ctgtctattt cgttcatcca tagttgcctg
     4081 actccccgtc gtgtagataa ctacgatacg ggagggctta ccatctggcc ccagtgctgc
     4141 aatgataccg cgagacccac gctcaccggc tccagattta tcagcaataa accagccagc
     4201 cggaagggcc gagcgcagaa gtggtcctgc aactttatcc gcctccatcc agtctattaa
     4261 ttgttgccgg gaagctagag taagtagttc gccagttaat agtttgcgca acgttgttgc
     4321 cattgctaca ggcatcgtgg tgtcacgctc gtcgtttggt atggcttcat tcagctccgg
     4381 ttcccaacga tcaaggcgag ttacatgatc ccccatgttg tgcaaaaaag cggttagctc
     4441 cttcggtcct ccgatcgttg tcagaagtaa gttggccgca gtgttatcac tcatggttat
     4501 ggcagcactg cataattctc ttactgtcat gccatccgta agatgctttt ctgtgactgg
     4561 tgagtactca accaagtcat tctgagaata gtgtatgcgg cgaccgagtt gctcttgccc
     4621 ggcgtcaata cgggataata ccgcgccaca tagcagaact ttaaaagtgc tcatcattgg
     4681 aaaacgttct tcggggcgaa aactctcaag gatcttaccg ctgttgagat ccagttcgat
     4741 gtaacccact cgtgcaccca actgatcttc agcatctttt actttcacca gcgtttctgg
     4801 gtgagcaaaa acaggaaggc aaaatgccgc aaaaaaggga ataagggcga cacggaaatg
     4861 ttgaatactc atactcttcc tttttcaata ttattgaagc atttatcagg gttattgtct
     4921 catgagcgga tacatatttg aatgtattta gaaaaataaa caaatagggg ttccgcgcac
     4981 atttccccga aaagtgccac ctgacgtcta agaaaccatt attatcatga cattaaccta
     5041 taaaaatagg cgtatcacga ggccctttcg tctcgcgcgt ttcggtgatg acggtgaaaa
     5101 cctctgacac atgcagctcc cggagacggt cacagcttgt ctgtaagcgg atgccgggag
     5161 cagacaagcc cgtcagggcg cgtcagcggg tgttggcggg tgtcggggct ggcttaacta
     5221 tgcggcatca gagcagattg tactgagagt gcaccatatg cggtgtgaaa taccgcacag
     5281 atgcgtaagg agaaaatacc gcatcaggcg ccattcgcca ttcaggctgc gcaactgttg
     5341 ggaagggcga tcggtgcggg cctcttcgct attacgccag ctggcgaaag ggggatgtgc
     5401 tgcaaggcga ttaagttggg taacgccagg gttttcccag tcacgacgtt gtaaaacgac
     5461 ggccagtgcc aagcttcacg ctgccgcaag cactcagggc gcaagggctg ctaaaggaag
     5521 cggaacacgt agaaagccag tccgcagaaa cggtgctgac cccggatgaa tgtcagctac
     5581 tgggctatct ggacaaggga aaacgcaagc gcaaagagaa agcaggtagc ttgcagtggg
     5641 cttacatggc gatagctaga ctgggcggtt ttatggacag caagcgaacc ggaattgcca
     5701 gctggggcgc cctctggtaa ggttgggaag ccctgcaaag taaactggat ggctttcttg
     5761 ccgccaagga tctgatggcg caggggatca agatcctgct tcatccccgt ggcccgttgc
     5821 tcgcgtttgc tggcggtgtc cccggaagaa atatatttgc atgtctttag ttctatgatg
     5881 acacaaaccc cgcccagcgt cttgtcattg gcgaattcga acacgcagat gcagtcgggg
     5941 cggcgcggtc ccaggtccac ttcgcatatt aaggtgacgc gtgtggcctc gaacaccgag
     6001 cgaccctgca gcgacccgct taacagcgtc aacagcgtgc cgcagatctg atcaagagac
     6061 aggatgagga tcgtttcgca tgattgaaca agatggattg cacgcaggtt ctccggccgc
     6121 ttgggtggag aggctattcg gctatgactg ggcacaacag acaatcggct gctctgatgc
     6181 cgccgtgttc cggctgtcag cgcaggggcg cccggttctt tttgtcaaga ccgacctgtc
     6241 cggtgccctg aatgaactgc aggacgaggc agcgcggcta tcgtggctgg ccacgacggg
     6301 cgttccttgc gcagctgtgc tcgacgttgt cactgaagcg ggaagggact ggctgctatt
     6361 gggcgaagtg ccggggcagg atctcctgtc atctcacctt gctcctgccg agaaagtatc
     6421 catcatggct gatgcaatgc ggcggctgca tacgcttgat ccggctacct gcccattcga
     6481 ccaccaagcg aaacatcgca tcgagcgagc acgtactcgg atggaagccg gtcttgtcga
     6541 tcaggatgat ctggacgaag agcatcaggg gctcgcgcca gccgaactgt tcgccaggct
     6601 caaggcgcgc atgcccgacg gcgaggatct cgtcgtgacc catggcgatg cctgcttgcc
     6661 gaatatcatg gtggaaaatg gccgcttttc tggattcatc gactgtggcc ggctgggtgt
     6721 ggcggaccgc tatcaggaca tagcgttggc tacccgtgat attgctgaag agcttggcgg
     6781 cgaatgggct gaccgcttcc tcgtgcttta cggtatcgcc gctcccgatt cgcagcgcat
     6841 cgccttctat cgccttcttg acgagttctt ctgagcggga ctctggggtt cgaaatgacc
     6901 gaccaagcga cgcccaacct gccatcacga gatttcgatt ccaccgccgc cttctatgaa
     6961 aggttgggct tcggaatcgt tttccgggac gccggctgga tgatcctcca gcgcggggat
     7021 ctcatgctgg agttcttcgc ccaccccggg agatggggga ggctaactga aacacggaag
     7081 gagacaatac cggaaggaac ccgcgctatg acggcaataa aaagacagaa taaaacgcac
     7141 ggtgttgggt cgtttgttca taaacgcggg gttcggtccc agggctggca ctctgtcgat
     7201 accccaccga gaccccattg gggccaatac gcccgcgttt cttccttttc cccaccccac
     7261 cccccaagtt cgggtgaagg cccagggctc gcagccaacg tcggggcggc aagccctgcc
     7321 atagccacgg gccccgtggg ttagggacgg cggatcgcgg ccctctagag agcttggccc
     7381 attgcatacg ttgtatccat atcataatat gtacatttat attggctcat gtccaacatt
     7441 accgccatgt t
//
